>Addgene plasmid | pLenti CMVtight eGFP Hygro (w783-1) Sequencing Result | analyzer sequence | sequence record 324283
GAGTTTACTCCCTATCAGTGATAGAGAACGTATGTCGAGTTTACTCCCTATCAGTGATAGAGAACGATGT
CGAGTTTACTCCCTATCAGTGATAGAGAACGTATGTCGAGTTTACTCCCTATCAGTGATAGAGAACGTAT
GTCGAGTTTACTCCCTATCAGTGATAGAGAACGTATGTCGAGTTTATCCCTATCAGTGATAGAGAACGTA
TGTCGAGTTTACTCCCTATCAGTGATAGAGAACGTATGTCGAGGTAGGCGTGTACGGTGGGAGGCCTATA
TAAGCAGAGCTCGTTTAGTGAACCGTCAGATCGCCTGGAGAATTCGAGCTCGGTACCCGGGGATCCACCG
GTTCGTCGACTAGTCCAGTGTGGTGGAATTCTGCAGATATCAACAAGTTTGTACAAAAAAGCAGGCTTTA
AAGGAACCAATTCAGTCGACTGGATCTCGAGCTCAAGCTTCGAATTCTGCAGTCGACGGTACCGCGGGCC
CGGGATCCACCGGCCGGTCGCCACCATGGTGAGCAAGGGCGAGGAGCTGTTCACCGGGGTGGTGCCCATC
CTGGTCGAGCTGGACGGCGACGTAAACGGCCACAAGTTCAGCGTGTCCGGCGAGGGCGAGGGCGATGCCA
CCTACGGCAAGCTGACCCTGAAGTTCATCTGCACCACCGGCAAGCTGCCCGTGCCCTGGCCCACCCTCGT
GACCACCCTGACCTACGGCGTGCAGTGCTTCAGCCGCTACCCCGACCACATGAAGCAGCACGACTTCTTC
AAGTCCGCCATGCCCGAAGGCTACGTCCAGGAGCGCACCATCTTCTTCAAGGACGACGGCAACTACAAGA
CCCGCGCCGAGGTGAAGTTCGAGGGCGACACCCTGGTGAACCGCATCGAGCTGAAGGGCATCGACTTCAA
GGAGGACGGCAACATCCTGGGGCACAAGCTGGAGTACAACTACAACAGCCACAACGTCTATATCATGGCC
GACAAGCAGAAGAACGGCATCAAGGTGAACTTCAAGATCCGCCACAACATCGAGGACGGCAGCGTGCAGC
TCGCCGACCACTACCAGCAGAACACCCCCATCGGCGACGGCCCCGTGCTGCTGCCCGACAACCACTACCT
GAGCACCCAGTCCGCCCTGAGCAAAGACCCCAACGAGAAGCGCGATCACATGGTCCTGCTGGAGTTCGTG
ACCGCCGCCGGGATCACTCTCGGCATGGACGAGCTGTACAAGTAAAGCGGCCGCACTCGAGATATCTAGA
CCCAGCTTTCTTGTACAAAGTGGTTGATATCCAGCACAGTGGCGGCCGCTCGACAATCAACCTCTGGATT
ACAAAATTTGTGAAAGATTGACTGGTATTCTTAACTATGTTGCTCCTTTTACGCTATGTGGATACGCTGC
TTTAATGCCTTTGTATCATGCTATTGCTTCCCGTATGGCTTTCATTTTCTCCTCCTTGTATAAATCCTGG
TTGCTGTCTCTTTATGAGGAGTTGTGGCCCGTTGTCAGGCAACGTGGCGTGGTGTGCACTGTGTTTGCTG
ACGCAACCCCCACTGGTTGGGGCATTGCCACCACCTGTCAGCTCCTTTCCGGGACTTTCGCTTTCCCCCT
CCCTATTGCCACGGCGGAACTCATCGCCGCCTGCCTTGCCCGCTGCTGGACAGGGGCTCGGCTGTTGGGC
ACTGACAATTCCGTGGTGTTGTCGGGGAAGCTGACGTCCTTTCCATGGCTGCTCGCCTGTGTTGCCACCT
GGATTCTGCGCGGGACGTCCTTCTGCTACGTCCCTTCGGCCCTCAATCCAGCGGACCTTCCTTCCCGCGG
CCTGCTGCCGGCTCTGCGGCCTCTTCCGCGTCTTCGCCTTCGCCCTCAGACGAGTCGGATCTCCCTTTGG
GCCGCCTCCCCGCCTGGAATTCTGCAGATATCCGGACTAGTGATCTCTCGAGGTTAACGAATTCTACCGG
GTAGGGGAGGCGCTTTTCCCAAGGCAGTCTGGAGCATGCGCTTTAGCAGCCCCGCTGGGCACTTGGCGCT
ACACAAGTGGCCTCTGGCCTCGCACACATTCCACATCCACCGGTAGGCGCCAACCGGCTCCGTTCTTTGG
TGGCCCCTTCGCGCCACCTTCTACTCCTCCCCTAGTCAGGAAGTTCCCCCCCGCCCCGCAGCTCGCGTCG
TGCAGGACGTGACAAATGGAAGTAGCACGTCTCACTAGTCTCGTGCAGATGGACAGCACCGCTGAGCAAT
GGAAGCGGGTAGGCCTTTGGGGCAGCGGCCAATAGCAGCTTTGCTCCTTCGCTTTCTGGGCTCAGAGGCT
GGGAAGGGGTGGGTCCGGGGGCGGGCTCAGGGGCGGGGCGGGCGCCCGAAGGTCCTCCGGAGGCCCGGCA
TTCTGCACGCTTCAAAAGCGCACGTCTGCCGCGCTGTTCTCCTCTTCCTCATCTCCGGGCCTTTCGACCT
GCATCCCGCCACCATGAAAAAGCCTGAACTCACCGCGACGTCTGTCGAGAAGTTTCTGATCGAAAAGTTC
GACAGCGTCTCCGACCTGATGCAGCTCTCGGAGGGCGAAGAATCTCGTGCTTTCAGCTTCGATGTAGGAG
GGCGTGGATATGTCCTGCGGGTAAATAGCTGCGCCGATGGTTTCTACAAAGATCGTTATGTTTATCGGCA
CTTTGCATCGGCCGCGCTCCCGATTCCGGAAGTGCTTGACATTGGGGAATTCAGCGAGAGCCTGACCTAT
TGCATCTCCCGCCGTGCACAGGGTGTCACGTTGCAAGACCTGCCTGAAACCGAACTGCCCGCTGTTCTGC
AGCCGGTCGCGGAGGCCATGGATGCGATCGCTGCGGCCGATCTTAGCCAGACGAGCGGGTTCGGCCCATT
CGGACCGCAAGGAATCGGTCAATACACTACATGGCGTGATTTCATATGCGCGATTGCTGATCCCCATGTG
TATCACTGGCAAACTGTGATGGACGACACCGTCAGTGCGTCCGTCGCGCAGGCTCTCGATGAGCTGATGC
TTTGGGCCGAGGACTGCCCCGAAGTCCGGCACCTCGTGCACGCGGATTTCGGCTCCAACAATGTCCTGAC
GGACAATGGCCGCATAACAGCGGTCATTGACTGGAGCGAGGCGATGTTCGGGGATTCCCAATACGAGGTC
GCCAACATCTTCTTCTGGAGGCCGTGGTTGGCTTGTATGGAGCAGCAGACGCGCTACTTCGAGCGGAGGC
ATCCGGAGCTTGCAGGATCGCCGCGGCTCCGGGCGTATATGCTCCGCATTGGTCTTGACCAACTCTATCA
GAGCTTGGTTGACGGCAATTTCGATGATGCAGCTTGGGCGCAGGGTCGATGCGACGCAATCGTCCGATCC
GGAGCCGGGACTGTCGGGCGTACACAAATCGCCCGCAGAAGCGCGGCCGTCTGGACCGATGGCTGTGTAG
AAGTACTCGCCGATAGTGGAAACCGACGCCCCAGCACTCGTCCGAGGGCAAAGGAATAGAGTAGATGCCG
ACCGAACAAGAGCTGATTTCGAGAACGCCTCAGCCAGCAACTCGCGCGAGCCTAGCAAGGCAAATGCGAG
AGAACGGCCTTACGCTTGGTGGCACAGTTCTCGTCCACAGTTCGCTAAGCTCGCTCGGCTGGGTCGCGGG
AGGGCCGGTCGCAGTGATTCAGGCCCTTCTGGATTGTGTTGGTCCCCAGGGCACGATTGTCATGCCCACG
CACTCGGGTGATCTGACTGATCCCGCAGATTGGAGATCGCCGCCCGTGCCTGCCGATTGGGTGCAGATCC
GTCGAGGGCCCGGTACCTTTAAGACCAATGACTTACAAGGCAGCTGTAGATCTTAGCCACTTTTTAAAAG
AAAAGGGGGGACTGGAAGGGCTAGCTCACTCCCAACGAAGACAAGATCTGCTTTTTGCTTGTACTGGGTC
TCTCTGGTTAGACCAGATCTGAGCCTGGGAGCTCTCTGGCTAACTAGGGAACCCACTGCTTAAGCCTCAA
TAAAGCTTGCCTTGAGTGCTTCAAGTAGTGTGTGCCCGTCTGTTGTGTGACTCTGGTAACTAGAGATCCC
TCAGACCCTTTTAGTCAGTGTGGAAAATCTCTAGCAGTAGTAGTTCATGTCATCTTATTATTCAGTATTT
ATAACTTGCAAAGAAATGAATATCAGAGAGTGAGAGGAACTTGTTTATTGCAGCTTATAATGGTTACAAA
TAAAGCAATAGCATCACAAATTTCACAAATAAAGCATTTTTTTCACTGCATTCTAGTTGTGGTTTGTCCA
AACTCATCAATGTATCTTATCATGTCTGGCTCTAGCTATCCCGCCCCTAACTCCGCCCATCCCGCCCCTA
ACTCCGCCCAGTTCCGCCCATTCTCCGCCCCATGGCTGACTAATTTTTTTTATTTATGCAGAGGCCGAGG
CCGCCTCGGCCTCTGAGCTATTCCAGAAGTAGTGAGGAGGCTTTTTTGGAGGCCTAGGGACGTACCCAAT
TCGCCCTATAGTGAGTCGTATTACGCGCGCTCACTGGCCGTCGTTTTACAACGTCGTGACTGGGAAAACC
CTGGCGTTACCCAACTTAATCGCCTTGCAGCACATCCCCCTTTCGCCAGCTGGCGTAATAGCGAAGAGGC
CCGCACCGATCGCCCTTCCCAACAGTTGCGCAGCCTGAATGGCGAATGGG
[124 nt withheld, positions 4671-4794]
C
[91 nt withheld, positions 4796-4886]
A
[49 nt withheld, positions 4888-4936]
CCTTTGACGTTGGAGTCCACGTTCTTT
[37 nt withheld, positions 4964-5000]
ACCCTATCTCGGTCTATTCTTTTGATTTATAAGGGATTTTGCCGATTTCGGCCTATTGGTTAAAAAATGA
GCTGATTTAACAAAAATTTAACGCGAATTTTAACAAAATATTAACGCTTACAATTTAGGTGGCACTTTTC
GGGGAAATGTGCGCGGAACCCCTATTTGTTTATTTTTCTAAATACATTCAAATATGTATCCGCTCATGAG
ACAATAACCCTGATAAATGCTTCAATAATATTGAAAAAGGAAGAGTATGAGTATTCAACATTTCCGTGTC
GCCCTTATTCCCTTTTTTGCGGCATTTTGCCTTCCTGTTTTTGCTCACCCAGAAACGCTGGTGAAAGTAA
AAGATGCTGAAGATCAGTTGGGTGCACGAGTGGGTTACATCGAACTGGATCTCAACAGCGGTAAGATCCT
TGAGAGTTTTCGCCCCGAAGAACGTTTTCCAATGATGAGCACTTTTAAAGTTCTGCTATGTGGCGCGGTA
TTATCCCGTATTGACGCCGGGCAAGAGCAACTCGGTCGCCGCATACACTATTCTCAGAATGACTTGGTTG
AGTACTCACCAGTCACAGAAAAGCATCTTACGGATGGCATGACAGTAAGAGAATTATGCAGTGCTGCCAT
AACCATGAGTGATAACACTGCGGCCAACTTACTTCTGACAACGATCGGAGGACCGAAGGAGCTAACCGCT
TTTTTGCACAACATGGGGGATCATGTAACTCGCCTTGATCGTTGGGAACCGGAGCTGAATGAAGCCATAC
CAAACGACGAGCGTGACACCACGATGCCTGTAGCAATGGCAACAACGTTGCGCAAACTATTAACTGGCGA
ACTACTTACTCTAGCTTCCCGGCAACAATTAATAGACTGGATGGAGGCGGATAAAGTTGCAGGACCACTT
CTGCGCTCGGCCCTTCCGGCTGGCTGGTTTATTGCTGATAAATCTGGAGCCGGTGAGCGTGGGTCTCGCG
GTATCATTGCAGCACTGGGGCCAGATGGTAAGCCCTCCCGTATCGTAGTTATCTACACGACGGGGAGTCA
GGCAACTATGGATGAACGAAATAGACAGATCGCTGAGATAGGTGCCTCACTGATTAAGCATTGGTAACTG
TCAGACCAAGTTTACTCATATATACTTTAGATTGATTTAAAACTTCATTTTTAATTTAAAAGGATCTAGG
TGAAGATCCTTTTTGATAATCTCATGACCAAAATCCCTTAACGTGAGTTTTCGTTCCACTGAGCGTCAGA
CCCCGTAGAAAAGATCAAAGGATCTTCTTGAGATCCTTTTTTTCTGCGCGTAATCTGCTGCTTGCAAACA
AAAAAACCACCGCTACCAGCGGTGGTTTGTTTGCCGGATCAAGAGCTACCAACTCTTTTTCCGAAGGTAA
CTGGCTTCAGCAGAGCGCAGATACCAAATACTGTTCTTCTAGTGTAGCCGTAGTTAGGCCACCACTTCAA
GAACTCTGTAGCACCGCCTACATACCTCGCTCTGCTAATCCTGTTACCAGTGGCTGCTGCCAGTGGCGAT
AAGTCGTGTCTTACCGGGTTGGACTCAAGACGATAGTTACCGGATAAGGCGCAGCGGTCGGGCTGAACGG
GGGGTTCGTGCACACAGCCCAGCTTGGAGCGAACGACCTACACCGAACTGAGATACCTACAGCGTGAGCT
ATGAGAAAGCGCCACGCTTCCCGAAGGGAGAAAGGCGGACAGGTATCCGGTAAGCGGCAGGGTCGGAACA
GGAGAGCGCACGAGGGAGCTTCCAGGGGGAAACGCCTGGTATCTTTATAGTCCTGTCGGGTTTCGCCACC
TCTGACTTGAGCGTCGATTTTTGTGATGCTCGTCAGGGGGGCGGAGCCTATGGAAAAACGCCAGCAACGC
GGCCTTTTTACGGTTCCTGGCCTTTTGCTGGCCTTTTGCTCACATGTTCTTTCCTGCGTTATCCCCTGAT
TCTGTGGATAACCGTATTACCGCCTTTGAGTGAGCTGATACCGCTCGCCGCAGCCGAACGACCGAGCGCA
GCGAGTCAGTGAGCGAGGAAGCGGAAGAGCGCCCAATACGCAAACCGCCTCTCCCCGCGCGTTGGCCGAT
TCATTAATGCAGCTGGCACGACAGGTTTCCCGACTGGAAAGCGGGCAGTGAGCGCAACGCAATTAATGTG
AGTTAGCTCACTCATTAGGCACCCCAGGCTTTACACTTTATGCTTCCGGCTCGTATGTTGTGTGGAATTG
TGAGCGGATAACAATTTCACACAGGAAACAGCTATGACCATGATTACGCCAAGCGCGCAATTAACCCTCA
CTAAAGGGAACAAAAGCTGGAGCTGCAAGCTTAATGTAGTCTTATGCAATACTCTTGTAGTCTTGCAACA
TGGTAACGATGAGTTAGCAACATGCCTTACAAGGAGAGAAAAAGCACCGTGCATGCCGATTGGTGGAAGT
AAGGTGGTACGATCGTGCCTTATTAGGAAGGCAACAGACGGGTCTGACATGGATTGGACGAACCACTGAA
TTGCCGCATTGCAGAGATATTGTATTTAAGTGCCTAGCTCGATACATAAACGGGTCTCTCTGGTTAGACC
AGATCTGAGCCTGGGAGCTCTCTGGCTAACTAGGGAACCCACTGCTTAAGCCTCAATAAAGCTTGCCTTG
AGTGCTTCAAGTAGTGTGTGCCCGTCTGTTGTGTGACTCTGGTAACTAGAGATCCCTCAGACCCTTTTAG
TCAGTGTGGAAAATCTCTAGCAGTGGCGCCCGAACAGGGACTTGAAAGCGAAAGGGAAACCAGAGGAGCT
CTCTCGACGCAGGACTCGGCTTGCTGAAGCGCGCACGGCAAGAGGCGAGGGGCGGCGACTGGTGAGTACG
CCAAAAATTTTGACTAGCGGAGGCTAGAAGGAGAGAGATGGGTGCGAGAGCGTCAGTATTAAGCGGGGGA
GAATTAGATCGCGATGGGAAAAAATTCGGTTAAGGCCAGGGGGAAAGAAAAAATATAAATTAAAACATAT
AGTATGGGCAAGCAGGGAGCTAGAACGATTCGCAGTTAATCCTGGCCTGTTAGAAACATCAGAAGGCTGT
AGACAAATACTGGGACAGCTACAACCATCCCTTCAGACAGGATCAGAAGAACTTAGATCATTATATAATA
CAGTAGCAACCCTCTATTGTGTGCATCAAAGGATAGAGATAAAAGACACCAAGGAAGCTTTAGACAAGAT
AGAGGAAGAGCAAAACAAAAGTAAGACCACCGCACAGCAAGCGGCCGCTGATCTTCAGACCTGGAGGAGG
AGATATGAGGGACAATTGGAGAAGTGAATTATATAAATATAAAGTAGTAAAAATTGAACCATTAGGAGTA
GCACCCACCAAGGCAAAGAGAAGAGTGGTGCAGAGAGAAAAAAGAGCAGTGGGAATAGGAGCTTTGTTCC
TTGGGTTCTTGGGAGCAGCAGGAAGCACTATGGGCGCAGCGTCAATGACGCTGACGGTACAGGCCAGACA
ATTATTGTCTGGTATAGTGCAGCAGCAGAACAATTTGCTGAGGGCTATTGAGGCGCAACAGCATCTGTTG
CAACTCACAGTCTGGGGCATCAAGCAGCTCCAGGCAAGAATCCTGGCTGTGGAAAGATACCTAAAGGATC
AACAGCTCCTGGGGATTTGGGGTTGCTCTGGAAAACTCATTTGCACCACTGCTGTGCCTTGGAATGCTAG
TTGGAGTAATAAATCTCTGGAACAGATTTGGAATCACACGACCTGGATGGAGTGGGACAGAGAAATTAAC
AATTACACAAGCTTAATACACTCCTTAATTGAAGAATCGCAAAACCAGCAAGAAAAGAATGAACAAGAAT
TATTGGAATTAGATAAATGGGCAAGTTTGTGGAATTGGTTTAACATAACAAATTGGCTGTGGTATATAAA
ATTATTCATAATGATAGTAGGAGGCTTGGTAGGTTTAAGAATAGTTTTTGCTGTACTTTCTATAGTGAAT
AGAGTTAGGCAGGGATATTCACCATTATCGTTTCAGACCCACCTCCCAACCCCGAGGGGACCCGACAGGC
CCGAAGGAATAGAAGAAGAAGGTGGAGAGAGAGACAGAGACAGATCCATTCGATTAGTGAACGGATCTCG
ACGGTATCGGTTAACTTTTAAAAGAAAAGGGGGGATTGGGGGGTACAGTGCAGGGGAAAGAATAGTAGAC
ATAATAGCAACAGACATACAAACTAAAGAATTACAAAAACAAATTACAAAAATTCAAAATTTTATCGATC
ACGAGACTAGCCTC
Features (pLannotate 1.2.2; 32 found; start..end, strand, type, name):
      1..315     +  promoter       tight TRE promoter: Tet-responsive promoter PTight, consisting of seven tet operator sequences followed by the minimal CMV promoter
    320..346     +  misc_feature   MCS (fragment): pUC18/19 multiple cloning site
    393..417     +  protein_bind   attB1: mutant version of attB; recombination site for the Gateway® BP reaction BP Clonase™
    446..498     +  misc_feature   MCS: multiple cloning site
    516..1235    +  CDS            EGFP: the original enhanced GFP (Yang et al., 1996) mammalian codon-optimized
   1260..1284    -  protein_bind   attB2: mutant version of attB; recombination site for the Gateway® BP reaction BP Clonase™
   1315..1903    +  misc_feature   WPRE: woodchuck hepatitis virus posttranscriptional regulatory element
   1959..2446    +  promoter       PGK promoter: mouse phosphoglycerate kinase 1 promoter
   2464..3489    +  CDS            HygR: aminoglycoside phosphotransferase from E. coli; aph(4)-Ia; confers resistance to hygromycin
   3507..3785    +  CDS            yokD (fragment): YOKD_BACSU - Experimental evidence at protein level: Swiss-Prot protein existence level 1. May contribute to antibiotic resistance. From Bacillus subtilis (strain 168).
   3793..3930    +  CDS            nef (fragment): NEF_HV1LA - Experimental evidence at protein level: Swiss-Prot protein existence level 1. Extracellular Nef protein targets CD4(+) T-lymphocytes for apoptosis by interacting with CXCR4 surface receptors. From Human immunodeficiency virus type 1 group M subtype B (isolate Lai) (HIV-1).
   3916..4096    +  LTR            5' LTR (truncated): truncated 5' long terminal repeat (LTR) from HIV-1
   4168..4289    +  polyA_signal   SV40 poly(A) signal: SV40 polyadenylation signal
   4329..4464    +  rep_origin     SV40 ori: SV40 origin of replication
   4485..4503    -  promoter       T7 promoter: promoter for bacteriophage T7 RNA polymerase
   4511..4666    +  CDS            lacZα (fragment): LacZα fragment of β-galactosidase; lacZ fragment
   4671..5099    +  rep_origin     f1 ori (sequence partly withheld): f1 bacteriophage origin of replication; arrow indicates direction of (+) strand synthesis
   5152..5256    +  promoter       AmpR promoter: bla
   5257..6117    +  CDS            AmpR: β-lactamase; bla; confers resistance to ampicillin, carbenicillin, and related antibiotics
   6288..6876    +  rep_origin     ori: high-copy-number ColE1/pMB1/pBR322/pUC origin of replication
   7059..7151    +  CDS            lacI (fragment): lac repressor; lacI; The lac repressor binds to the lac operator to inhibit transcription in E. coli. This inhibition can be relieved by adding lactose or isopropyl-β-D-thiogalactopyranoside (IPTG).
   7164..7185    +  protein_bind   CAP binding site: CAP binding activates transcription in the presence of cAMP. E. coli catabolite activator protein
   7200..7230    +  promoter       lac promoter: promoter for the E. coli lac operon
   7238..7254    +  protein_bind   lac operator: The lac repressor binds to the lac operator to inhibit transcription in E. coli. This inhibition can be relieved by adding lactose or isopropyl-β-D-thiogalactopyranoside (IPTG). lac repressor encoded by lacI
   7299..7317    +  promoter       T3 promoter: promoter for bacteriophage T3 RNA polymerase
   7345..7571    +  promoter       RSV promoter: Rous sarcoma virus enhancer/promoter
   7572..7752    +  LTR            5' LTR (truncated): truncated 5' long terminal repeat (LTR) from HIV-1
   7799..7924    +  misc_feature   HIV-1 Ψ: packaging signal of human immunodeficiency virus type 1
   7908..8271    +  CDS            HIV-1 gag (fragment): gag protein from human immunodeficiency virus 1; gag
   8417..8650    +  misc_feature   RRE: The Rev response element (RRE) of HIV-1 allows for Rev-dependent mRNA export from the nucleus to the cytoplasm.
   9027..9127    +  CDS            Rev (fragment): human immunodeficiency virus 1 (HIV-1) Rev protein; rev; enhances nuclear export of unspliced and incompletely spliced viral mRNAs
   9146..9263    +  misc_feature   cPPT/CTS: central polypurine tract and central termination sequence of HIV-1
